Addgene plasmid #210022: SpyCatcher003(K31TAG)-Talin rod-mScarletI
Purpose: Expression of SpyCatcher003(K31TAG)-Talin rod(434-2541)-mScarletI in mammalian cells
Depositing lab: Vesa Hytönen. Depositing organization: Tampere University, BioMediTech. Publication: Visible Light-Induced Specific Protein Reaction Delineates Early Stages of Cell Adhesion. Rahikainen R, Vester SK, Turkki P, Janosko CP, Deiters A, Hytonen VP, Howarth M. J Am Chem Soc. 2023 Nov 15;145(45):24459-24465. doi: 10.1021/jacs.3c07827. Epub 2023 Oct 31. PubMed 38104267.
Backbone
  Vector backbone: pEGFP-C1
  Backbone manufacturer: Clontech
  Backbone size w/o insert (bp): 3973
  Total vector size (bp): 11374
  Vector type: Mammalian Expression
  Selectable markers: Neomycin (select with G418)
Growth in bacteria
  Bacterial resistance: Kanamycin, 50 μg/mL
  Growth temperature: 37°C
  Growth strain: DH5alpha
  Copy number: High Copy
Gene/Insert
  Gene/Insert name: SpyCatcher003(K31TAG)-Talin rod(434-2541)-mScarletI
  Species: M. musculus (mouse), Synthetic
  Insert size (bp): 7401
  Promoter: CMV
  Tag / fusion protein: C-terminal mScarletI
  Cloning method: Unknown
  Sequencing primers: 5′ ACGCAAATGGGCGGTAGG; 3′ GATGAGTTTGGACAAACCAC
Terms and licenses: Academic/Nonprofit Terms; Industry Terms: Not Available to Industry
How to cite: SpyCatcher003(K31TAG)-Talin rod-mScarletI was a gift from Vesa Hytönen (Addgene plasmid # 210022 ; http://n2t.net/addgene:210022 ; RRID:Addgene_210022)
