[The description below was written by a language model from this plasmid's Addgene catalogue record and pLannotate feature annotations shown in this document.]
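Description:
SpyCatcher003(K31TAG)-Talin rod-mScarletI is an 11.4 kb mammalian expression plasmid built on the Clontech pEGFP-C1 backbone. It replicates in E. coli from a high-copy ColE1/pUC-type origin and also carries an f1 phage origin. A single Tn5 NeoR/KanR gene serves both hosts. The bacterial bla-type promoter drives it for kanamycin selection, and the SV40 enhancer/early promoter drives it for G418 selection in mammalian cells, with the HSV TK polyadenylation signal terminating the transcript. The short "large T antigen" and "ble" fragments in the annotation are most likely residual backbone sequence rather than functional genes.

The payload is a roughly 7.4 kb fusion reading frame under the human CMV immediate-early enhancer and promoter, terminated by the SV40 poly(A) signal. It encodes SpyCatcher003 at the N-terminus, then the mouse talin-1 rod region (residues 434–2541, so the N-terminal portion of talin is absent), then a C-terminal mScarlet-I red fluorescent protein for imaging. The feature table does not annotate SpyCatcher003, but the unannotated stretch between the promoter and the Tln1 fragment is consistent with its position.

The K31TAG designation indicates that the codon for lysine 31 of SpyCatcher003 has been replaced by an amber stop codon. Such a codon is normally read through by genetic code expansion, using a separately supplied orthogonal tRNA/synthetase pair to insert an unnatural amino acid. The record does not name that amino acid or the suppression components. The associated publication title describes a visible light-induced specific protein reaction used to study early stages of cell adhesion. This suggests that SpyCatcher reactivity toward a SpyTag partner is meant to be light-controlled, allowing the talin rod to be coupled covalently on demand.
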