Features (pLannotate 1.2.2; 14 found; start..end, strand, type, name):
     83..386     +  enhancer       CMV enhancer: human cytomegalovirus immediate early enhancer
    387..590     +  promoter       CMV promoter: human cytomegalovirus (CMV) immediate early promoter
    988..7311    +  CDS            Tln1 (fragment): TLN1_MOUSE - Also known as Tln. Experimental evidence at protein level: Swiss-Prot protein existence level 1. Probably involved in connections of major cytoskeletal structures to the plasma membrane. High molecular weight cytoskeletal protein concentrated at regions of cell-substratum contact and, in lymphocytes, at cell-cell contacts. From Mus musculus (Mouse).
   7339..8034    +  CDS            mScarlet-I: mScarlet-I is a basic (constitutively fluorescent) red fluorescent protein published in 2016, derived from synthetic construct. It is reported to be a rapidly-maturing monomer with moderate acid sensitivity.
   8043..8065    +  misc_feature   MCS (fragment): multiple cloning site
   8077..8161    +  CDS            large T antigen (fragment): large T antigen from SV40 (simian virus 40)
   8184..8305    +  polyA_signal   SV40 poly(A) signal: SV40 polyadenylation signal
   8339..8767    -  rep_origin     f1 ori (sequence partly withheld): f1 bacteriophage origin of replication; arrow indicates direction of (+) strand synthesis
   8794..8898    +  promoter       AmpR promoter: bla
   8900..9257    +  promoter       SV40 promoter: SV40 enhancer and early promoter
   9292..10086   +  CDS            NeoR/KanR: aminoglycoside phosphotransferase from Tn5; aph(3')-II (or nptII); confers resistance to neomycin, kanamycin, and G418 (Geneticin®)
  10107..10259   +  CDS            ble (fragment): BLE_KLEPN - Experimental evidence at protein level: Swiss-Prot protein existence level 1. Binding protein with a strong affinity to the bleomycin family of antibiotics. Binds to CL990; an antimitotic-antibiotic compound. From Klebsiella pneumoniae.
  10318..10365   +  polyA_signal   HSV TK poly(A) signal: herpes simplex virus thymidine kinase polyadenylation signal (Cole and Stacy, 1985)
  10694..11282   +  rep_origin     ori: high-copy-number ColE1/pMB1/pBR322/pUC origin of replication
>Addgene plasmid #210022 | SpyCatcher003(K31TAG)-Talin rod-mScarletI | addgene full sequence | sequence record 417754 | Addgene NGS Result
TAACCGTATTACCGCCATGCATTAGTTATTAATAGTAATCAATTACGGGGTCATTAGTTCATAGCCCATA
TATGGAGTTCCGCGTTACATAACTTACGGTAAATGGCCCGCCTGGCTGACCGCCCAACGACCCCCGCCCA
TTGACGTCAATAATGACGTATGTTCCCATAGTAACGCCAATAGGGACTTTCCATTGACGTCAATGGGTGG
AGTATTTACGGTAAACTGCCCACTTGGCAGTACATCAAGTGTATCATATGCCAAGTACGCCCCCTATTGA
CGTCAATGACGGTAAATGGCCCGCCTGGCATTATGCCCAGTACATGACCTTATGGGACTTTCCTACTTGG
CAGTACATCTACGTATTAGTCATCGCTATTACCATGGTGATGCGGTTTTGGCAGTACATCAATGGGCGTG
GATAGCGGTTTGACTCACGGGGATTTCCAAGTCTCCACCCCATTGACGTCAATGGGAGTTTGTTTTGGCA
CCAAAATCAACGGGACTTTCCAAAATGTCGTAACAACTCCGCCCCATTGACGCAAATGGGCGGTAGGCGT
GTACGGTGGGAGGTCTATATAAGCAGAGCTGGTTTAGTGAACCGTCAGATCCGCTAGCGCTACCGGTGCC
ACCATGGTGACCACACTGTCCGGACTGTCTGGAGAGCAGGGACCATCCGGCGACATGACCACAGAGGAGG
ATTCTGCCACACACATCAAGTTCAGCTAGAGGGACGAGGACGGAAGAGAGCTGGCAGGAGCAACCATGGA
GCTGAGGGATAGCTCCGGCAAGACCATCAGCACATGGATCTCCGACGGCCACGTGAAGGATTTCTACCTG
TATCCCGGCAAGTACACCTTTGTGGAGACAGCAGCACCAGACGGATATGAGGTGGCAACCCCTATCGAGT
TTACAGTGAACGAGGACGGACAGGTGACCGTGGATGGAGAGGCAACAGAGGGCGATGCACACACCGGTGG
ATCCGGCCAGCAGTACAACCGAGTGGGGAAAGTGGAGCACGGCTCTGTGGCTCTGCCAGCCATCATGCGC
TCTGGAGCCTCTGGTCCTGAGAATTTCCAGGTGGGGAGCATGCCACCTGCCCAGCAGCAGATCACCAGTG
GCCAGATGCACCGAGGACACATGCCACCTCTGACTTCAGCCCAGCAGGCGCTCACTGGAACCATTAACTC
CAGCATGCAGGCTGTGCAGGCTGCCCAGGCCACTCTGGATGACTTTGAGACTCTACCCCCTCTTGGCCAG
GATGCTGCCTCCAAAGCTTGGCGTAAGAACAAGATGGATGAATCAAAGCATGAGATCCACTCCCAGGTAG
ATGCCATCACAGCTGGCACTGCCTCTGTGGTAAACCTGACAGCAGGAGATCCTGCAGAGACAGACTATAC
AGCAGTGGGCTGTGCAGTCACCACCATCTCTTCCAACCTGACGGAGATGTCCCGTGGGGTGAAGCTATTG
GCTGCCCTGCTGGAGGATGAAGGCGGCAATGGCCGGCCCCTTCTGCAAGCAGCAAAGGGCCTTGCAGGGG
CTGTGTCGGAACTGCTTCGCAGTGCTCAGCCCGCCAGCGCTGAGCCTCGTCAGAACCTGCTGCAGGCAGC
CGGGAACGTGGGCCAGGCCAGTGGGGAGCTGTTGCAGCAAATTGGGGAAAGTGACACTGACCCCCACTTC
CAGGATGTTCTAATGCAGCTAGCAAACGCAGTGGCAAGTGCTGCAGCCGCCCTGGTCCTCAAGGCCAAGA
GTGTGGCCCAGCGCACAGAGGATTCCGGGCTTCAGACCCAAGTGATTGCTGCAGCTACGCAATGTGCTCT
GTCCACTTCCCAGCTGGTGGCCTGTACCAAGGTGGTAGCACCTACAATCAGCTCACCTGTGTGCCAAGAA
CAGCTAGTCGAGGCTGGGCGACTGGTGGCCAAAGCTGTGGAGGGCTGTGTGTCTGCCTCGCAAGCAGCTA
CAGAAGATGGACAGCTGCTTCGAGGGGTAGGAGCAGCAGCCACGGCTGTCACCCAGGCCCTCAATGAGCT
GCTGCAGCACGTGAAGGCCCACGCCACCGGAGCTGGGCCTGCCGGTCGGTATGACCAAGCCACTGATACC
ATCCTCACCGTCACTGAAAACATCTTCAGCTCCATGGGTGATGCTGGGGAGATGGTGCGCCAGGCCCGCA
TCCTGGCCCAAGCCACCTCAGACCTGGTCAATGCTATCAAGGCCGATGCTGAGGGGGAGAGTGATCTGGA
GAACTCTAGAAAGCTCCTGAGTGCTGCCAAGATCCTCGCTGATGCCACCGCCAAGATGGTGGAGGCGGCC
AAGGGAGCAGCCGCCCACCCTGACAGTGAGGAACAGCAGCAGCGACTGCGTGAAGCAGCTGAGGGGCTTC
GCATGGCCACCAATGCAGCTGCGCAGAACGCCATCAAGAAGAAGTTGGTGCAGCGCCTGGAGCATGCAGC
CAAGCAAGCTGCAGCCTCTGCAACACAGACCATTGCTGCAGCCCAACATGCAGCCTCTGCCCCCAAGGCC
TCTGCGGGCCCCCAGCCCCTACTGGTGCAGAGCTGTAAGGCCGTGGCAGAGCAGATTCCGTTGCTGGTGC
AGGGTGTCCGAGGAAGTCAAGCTCAGCCTGACAGCCCTAGTGCTCAGCTCGCCCTCATTGCTGCCAGCCA
GAGCTTCCTGCAGCCAGGTGGGAAGATGGTGGCAGCGGCAAAAGCCTCAGTGCCAACAATTCAGGACCAG
GCTTCAGCGATGCAGCTGAGTCAGTGCGCAAAGAACCTAGGCACTGCCCTGGCCGAGCTGCGCACTGCTG
CTCAGAAGGCTCAGGAGGCATGTGGACCTTTGGAGATGGATTCTGCACTGAGTGTTGTACAAAATCTAGA
GAAAGACCTACAGGAAATAAAAGCAGCAGCTCGAGATGGCAAGCTTAAGCCCTTACCTGGGGAAACAATG
GAGAAGTGTACCCAAGATCTTGGCAACAGCACCAAAGCGGTGAGCTCTGCCATCGCCAAGCTGCTGGGGG
AGATTGCCCAGGGCAACGAGAACTATGCAGGTATTGCAGCTCGGGATGTAGCTGGTGGACTAAGGTCACT
AGCCCAGGCTGCGCGGGGTGTGGCTGCGCTGACATCAGATCCTGCAGTGCAGGCCATTGTGCTTGACACA
GCCAGCGACGTTCTGGACAAGGCCAGCAGCCTCATTGAAGAGGCAAAAAAAGCATCTGGACACCCAGGGG
ACCCAGAAAGCCAGCAAAGGCTTGCTCAGGTAGCTAAAGCAGTGACCCAAGCCCTGAACCGCTGTGTCAG
CTGCCTGCCTGGCCAAAGAGACGTGGATAATGCCCTACGAGCCGTTGGAGATGCCAGCAAGCGACTCCTG
AGTGACTTGCTTCCTCCAAGCACGGGGACATTTCAAGAAGCACAGAGCCGATTGAATGAAGCTGCAGCTG
GGTTAAATCAGGCCGCCACAGAACTGGTGCAAGCCTCCCGAGGAACTCCTCAGGACCTGGCTCGGGCCTC
CGGCCGATTTGGACAGGACTTCAGCACCTTCCTGGAAGCTGGTGTGGAGATGGCCGGACAGGCCCCGAGC
CAGGAGGACCGAGCCCAGGTGGTGTCCAACCTGAAGGGCATATCCATGTCTTCAAGCAAACTTCTCCTTG
CCGCTAAGGCCTTGTCCACAGACCCTGCTTCTCCCAACCTCAAGAGTCAGCTGGCTGCGGCTGCCCGGGC
AGTGACGGACAGCATCAACCAGCTCATCACCATGTGCACCCAGCAGGCACCTGGCCAGAAGGAGTGTGAC
AATGCACTTCGGCAGCTAGAGACAGTCCGAGAACTCCTGGAGAATCCAGTCCAGCCCATCAACGACATGT
CCTACTTCGGTTGCTTGGACAGTGTCATGGAGAACTCCAAGGTCCTAGGTGAGGCCATGACTGGCATCTC
CCAAAATGCCAAGAATGGAAATCTGCCGGAGTTTGGAGATGCCATTGCCACAGCCTCCAAGGCTCTCTGT
GGCTTCACGGAGGCAGCCGCACAGGCAGCATATCTAGTTGGTGTCTCTGACCCCAACAGCCAAGCTGGAC
AGCAAGGACTGGTGGAACCCACACAGTTTGCCCGTGCAAACCAGGCAATTCAGATGGCCTGTCAGAGTCT
GGGGGAGCCTGGCTGTACCCAGGCCCAGGTGTTATCTGCAGCCACTATTGTAGCCAAACACACATCTGCA
TTGTGTAACAGCTGTCGCCTGGCTTCCGCTAGGACTGCCAATCCCACTGCCAAGCGCCAGTTTGTACAGT
CAGCCAAGGAGGTGGCCAACAGTACAGCCAATCTTGTCAAGACCATCAAGGCACTAGATGGGGACTTCAC
AGAAGAGAACCGTGCCCAGTGCCGAGCAGCCACAGCCCCTCTGCTGGAAGCTGTGGATAACCTGAGTGCC
TTTGCCTCCAACCCTGAGTTCTCCAGCGTCCCTGCCCAGATCAGCCCTGAGGGCAGAGCAGCCATGGAGC
CCATTGTAATCTCTGCTAAGACAATGTTGGAGAGTGCTGGAGGGCTCATCCAGACAGCTCGGGCGTTAGC
AGTCAATCCCCGAGACCCCCCACGTTGGTCTGTGCTAGCTGGCCACTCTCGGACTGTCTCAGATTCCATC
AAGAAACTTATTACAAGCATGAGGGACAAAGCCCCAGGGCAGCTGGAGTGTGAGACAGCCATTGCGGCTC
TGAACAGCTGCTTGCGGGACCTAGATCAGGCTTCGCTTGCCGCTGTCAGCCAGCAGCTTGCTCCCCGTGA
AGGAATCTCTCAAGAGGCTTTGCACACCCAGATGCTCACTGCAGTGCAAGAAATTTCTCATCTCATTGAG
CCGCTGGCCAGCGCTGCTCGGGCTGAAGCCTCCCAGCTGGGACACAAGGTGTCCCAAATGGCCCAGTACT
TTGAACCACTCACCCTGGCTGCAGTGGGTGCTGCGTCTAAGACCCTGAGCCACCCGCAGCAGATGGCACT
TCTGGACCAGACTAAAACGTTGGCAGAGTCTGCCTTGCAGTTGCTATATACTGCCAAGGAGGCTGGTGGT
AACCCCAAGCAAGCAGCACACACCCAGGAAGCCCTGGAGGAGGCTGTGCAGATGATGACAGAGGCCGTAG
AAGACCTGACGACGACCCTCAACGAAGCAGCCAGTGCTGCAGGAGTCGTTGGCGGCATGGTGGACTCTAT
CACTCAGGCCATCAACCAGCTAGATGAAGGACCTATGGGTGACCCAGAAGGCTCATTCGTAGATTACCAG
ACAACCATGGTGAGGACAGCCAAGGCCATTGCTGTCACTGTTCAGGAGATGGTAACCAAGTCAAACACCA
GCCCTGAAGAGCTAGGCCCTCTTGCCAACCAGCTGACCAGTGACTATGGCCGACTGGCCTCACAAGCCAA
GCCTGCAGCTGTGGCTGCTGAAAATGAAGAGATAGGCGCTCACATCAAACACCGAGTACAGGAGCTGGGC
CATGGCTGCTCTGCTCTGGTCACCAAGGCAGGTGCCTTGCAGTGTAGCCCCAGTGATGTCTACACCAAGA
AGGAGCTCATAGAGTGTGCCCGCAGAGTGTCAGAGAAGGTCTCCCATGTTCTGGCTGCACTCCAGGCTGG
GAATCGTGGTACCCAGGCCTGCATTACAGCAGCCAGTGCTGTGTCTGGTATCATTGCTGACCTCGACACC
ACCATCATGTTCGCTACTGCTGGCACACTTAACCGTGAGGGTGCTGAAACTTTTGCTGACCACCGGGAGG
GTATCTTAAAGACAGCAAAGGTTCTTGTGGAGGACACCAAGGTCCTAGTGCAGAATGCAGCTGGGAGCCA
GGAGAAGTTGGCACAAGCCGCCCAGTCCTCCGTGGCCACCATTACCCGCCTCGCTGATGTGGTCAAGCTC
GGTGCAGCCAGCCTAGGAGCCGAAGACCCTGAAACTCAGGTGGTGCTGATCAATGCAGTAAAGGACGTAG
CCAAGGCCCTGGGTGACCTCATCAGCGCTACGAAGGCTGCAGCGGGCAAAGTTGGGGATGACCCTGCAGT
GTGGCAGCTCAAGAACTCTGCCAAGGTGATGGTGACCAATGTGACATCATTGCTCAAGACAGTGAAGGCT
GTGGAAGATGAGGCCACCAAAGGCACACGGGCCCTAGAGGCAACCACAGAGCACATACGTCAGGAACTGG
CGGTCTTCTGTTCCCCAGAGCCACCTGCCAAGACCTCTACCCCTGAAGACTTCATCCGAATGACCAAGGG
TATTACTATGGCAACAGCCAAAGCCGTTGCTGCTGGCAATTCCTGTCGACAGGAAGATGTCATTGCCACA
GCCAATCTGAGCCGACGGGCTATTGCGGACATGCTTCGGGCTTGCAAGGAAGCAGCTTTCCACCCAGAAG
TGGCGCCTGATGTACGGCTCCGAGCCCTGCACTATGGCCGGGAGTGTGCCAATGGTTACCTGGAACTGCT
GGACCACGTGCTGCTGACCCTTCAGAAGCCAAACCCAGACCTGAAGCAGCAGCTAACTGGACACTCAAAG
CGGGTTGCTGGCTCTGTGACTGAGCTCATCCAGGCTGCTGAAGCCATGAAAGGAACAGAGTGGGTGGACC
CAGAGGACCCTACTGTCATTGCTGAGAATGAGCTCTTGGGAGCCGCAGCCGCCATCGAGGCTGCAGCCAA
GAAGCTGGAGCAGCTGAAGCCCAGGGCCAAACCCAAGGAGGCGGATGAGTCCTTGAACTTTGAGGAACAA
ATCCTAGAAGCTGCCAAGTCCATCGCTGCAGCCACCAGTGCACTGGTAAAGGCTGCGTCAGCAGCCCAGA
GGGAGCTGGTGGCTCAAGGAAAGGTGGGCGCCATTCCAGCCAATGCACTGGATGATGGGCAGTGGTCGCA
GGGCCTCATTTCCGCTGCCCGTATGGTGGCTGCGGCCACCAACAATCTGTGTGAAGCAGCTAACGCAGCT
GTCCAGGGCCATGCTAGCCAGGAGAAACTCATTTCCTCAGCCAAGCAAGTAGCTGCCTCCACAGCTCAGC
TCCTGGTAGCTTGCAAGGTCAAAGCAGATCAGGACTCTGAGGCAATGAAACGGCTCCAGGCTGCTGGCAA
TGCAGTGAAGAGGGCCTCAGATAACCTGGTAAAGGCGGCCCAGAAAGCTGCAGCCTTCGAAGACCAGGAG
AATGAGACGGTGGTGGTGAAGGAGAAAATGGTTGGGGGCATTGCCCAGATTATCGCAGCACAGGAAGAGA
TGCTTCGGAAGGAACGAGAGCTGGAAGAGGCTCGGAAAAAGCTCGCCCAGATCCGGCAGCAGCAGTACAA
GTTCTTGCCTTCAGAGCTTCGAGACGAGCACGGTTCCGGTGGTTCCGGCGGAAGTGGCATGGTGTCTAAA
GGCGAGGCCGTGATCAAAGAATTCATGCGGTTCAAGGTGCACATGGAAGGCTCCATGAACGGCCACGAGT
TCGAGATCGAAGGCGAAGGCGAGGGCAGACCATACGAGGGAACACAGACCGCCAAGCTGAAAGTGACCAA
AGGCGGCCCTCTGCCTTTCAGCTGGGACATCCTGTCTCCACAGTTTATGTACGGCAGCAGGGCCTTCATT
AAGCACCCCGCTGACATCCCCGACTACTACAAGCAGAGCTTCCCCGAGGGCTTCAAGTGGGAGAGAGTGA
TGAACTTTGAGGATGGCGGCGCTGTGACCGTGACACAGGACACAAGTCTGGAAGATGGCACCCTGATCTA
CAAAGTGAAGCTGAGGGGCACAAACTTCCCTCCAGACGGCCCCGTGATGCAGAAAAAGACCATGGGCTGG
GAAGCCAGCACCGAGAGACTGTATCCTGAGGACGGTGTCCTGAAGGGCGACATCAAGATGGCCCTGAGAC
TGAAGGACGGCGGCAGATACCTGGCCGACTTCAAGACCACCTACAAGGCCAAGAAACCCGTGCAGATGCC
TGGCGCCTACAACGTGGACAGAAAGCTGGACATCACCAGCCACAACGAGGACTACACCGTGGTGGAACAG
TACGAGAGAAGCGAGGGGAGACACAGCACAGGCGGAATGGACGAGCTGTACAAGTGATAATAACCGCGGG
CCCGGGATCCACCGGATCTAGATAACTGATCATAATCAGCCATACCACATTTGTAGAGGTTTTACTTGCT
TTAAAAAACCTCCCACACCTCCCCCTGAACCTGAAACATAAAATGAATGCAATTGTTGTTGTTAACTTGT
TTATTGCAGCTTATAATGGTTACAAATAAAGCAATAGCATCACAAATTTCACAAATAAAGCATTTTTTTC
ACTGCATTCTAGTTGTGGTTTGTCCAAACTCATCAATGTATCTTAACGCGTAAATTGTAAGCGTTAATAT
TTTGTTAAAATTCGCGTTAAATTTTTGTTAAATCAGCTCATTTTTTAACCAATAGGCCGAAATCGGCAAA
ATCCCTTATAAATCAAAAGAATAGACCGAGATAGGGT
[37 nt withheld, positions 8438-8474]
AAAGAACGTGGACTCCAACGTCAAAGG
[49 nt withheld, positions 8502-8550]
T
[91 nt withheld, positions 8552-8642]
G
[124 nt withheld, positions 8644-8767]
CAGGTGGCACTTTTCGGGGAAATGTGCGCGGAACCCCTATTTGTTTATTTTTCTAAATACATTCAAATAT
GTATCCGCTCATGAGACAATAACCCTGATAAATGCTTCAATAATATTGAAAAAGGAAGAGTCCTGAGGCG
GAAAGAACCAGCTGTGGAATGTGTGTCAGTTAGGGTGTGGAAAGTCCCCAGGCTCCCCAGCAGGCAGAAG
TATGCAAAGCATGCATCTCAATTAGTCAGCAACCAGGTGTGGAAAGTCCCCAGGCTCCCCAGCAGGCAGA
AGTATGCAAAGCATGCATCTCAATTAGTCAGCAACCATAGTCCCGCCCCTAACTCCGCCCATCCCGCCCC
TAACTCCGCCCAGTTCCGCCCATTCTCCGCCCCATGGCTGACTAATTTTTTTTATTTATGCAGAGGCCGA
GGCCGCCTCGGCCTCTGAGCTATTCCAGAAGTAGTGAGGAGGCTTTTTTGGAGGCCTAGGCTTTTGCAAA
GATCGATCAAGAGACAGGATGAGGATCGTTTCGCATGATTGAACAAGATGGATTGCACGCAGGTTCTCCG
GCCGCTTGGGTGGAGAGGCTATTCGGCTATGACTGGGCACAACAGACAATCGGCTGCTCTGATGCCGCCG
TGTTCCGGCTGTCAGCGCAGGGGCGCCCGGTTCTTTTTGTCAAGACCGACCTGTCCGGTGCCCTGAATGA
ACTGCAAGACGAGGCAGCGCGGCTATCGTGGCTGGCCACGACGGGCGTTCCTTGCGCAGCTGTGCTCGAC
GTTGTCACTGAAGCGGGAAGGGACTGGCTGCTATTGGGCGAAGTGCCGGGGCAGGATCTCCTGTCATCTC
ACCTTGCTCCTGCCGAGAAAGTATCCATCATGGCTGATGCAATGCGGCGGCTGCATACGCTTGATCCGGC
TACCTGCCCATTCGACCACCAAGCGAAACATCGCATCGAGCGAGCACGTACTCGGATGGAAGCCGGTCTT
GTCGATCAGGATGATCTGGACGAAGAGCATCAGGGGCTCGCGCCAGCCGAACTGTTCGCCAGGCTCAAGG
CGAGCATGCCCGACGGCGAGGATCTCGTCGTGACCCATGGCGATGCCTGCTTGCCGAATATCATGGTGGA
AAATGGCCGCTTTTCTGGATTCATCGACTGTGGCCGGCTGGGTGTGGCGGACCGCTATCAGGACATAGCG
TTGGCTACCCGTGATATTGCTGAAGAGCTTGGCGGCGAATGGGCTGACCGCTTCCTCGTGCTTTACGGTA
TCGCCGCTCCCGATTCGCAGCGCATCGCCTTCTATCGCCTTCTTGACGAGTTCTTCTGAGCGGGACTCTG
GGGTTCGAAATGACCGACCAAGCGACGCCCAACCTGCCATCACGAGATTTCGATTCCACCGCCGCCTTCT
ATGAAAGGTTGGGCTTCGGAATCGTTTTCCGGGACGCCGGCTGGATGATCCTCCAGCGCGGGGATCTCAT
GCTGGAGTTCTTCGCCCACCCTAGGGGGAGGCTAACTGAAACACGGAAGGAGACAATACCGGAAGGAACC
CGCGCTATGACGGCAATAAAAAGACAGAATAAAACGCACGGTGTTGGGTCGTTTGTTCATAAACGCGGGG
TTCGGTCCCAGGGCTGGCACTCTGTCGATACCCCACCGAGACCCCATTGGGGCCAATACGCCCGCGTTTC
TTCCTTTTCCCCACCCCACCCCCCAAGTTCGGGTGAAGGCCCAGGGCTCGCAGCCAACGTCGGGGCGGCA
GGCCCTGCCATAGCCTCAGGTTACTCATATATACTTTAGATTGATTTAAAACTTCATTTTTAATTTAAAA
GGATCTAGGTGAAGATCCTTTTTGATAATCTCATGACCAAAATCCCTTAACGTGAGTTTTCGTTCCACTG
AGCGTCAGACCCCGTAGAAAAGATCAAAGGATCTTCTTGAGATCCTTTTTTTCTGCGCGTAATCTGCTGC
TTGCAAACAAAAAAACCACCGCTACCAGCGGTGGTTTGTTTGCCGGATCAAGAGCTACCAACTCTTTTTC
CGAAGGTAACTGGCTTCAGCAGAGCGCAGATACCAAATACTGTTCTTCTAGTGTAGCCGTAGTTAGGCCA
CCACTTCAAGAACTCTGTAGCACCGCCTACATACCTCGCTCTGCTAATCCTGTTACCAGTGGCTGCTGCC
AGTGGCGATAAGTCGTGTCTTACCGGGTTGGACTCAAGACGATAGTTACCGGATAAGGCGCAGCGGTCGG
GCTGAACGGGGGGTTCGTGCACACAGCCCAGCTTGGAGCGAACGACCTACACCGAACTGAGATACCTACA
GCGTGAGCTATGAGAAAGCGCCACGCTTCCCGAAGGGAGAAAGGCGGACAGGTATCCGGTAAGCGGCAGG
GTCGGAACAGGAGAGCGCACGAGGGAGCTTCCAGGGGGAAACGCCTGGTATCTTTATAGTCCTGTCGGGT
TTCGCCACCTCTGACTTGAGCGTCGATTTTTGTGATGCTCGTCAGGGGGGCGGAGCCTATGGAAAAACGC
CAGCAACGCGGCCTTTTTACGGTTCCTGGCCTTTTGCTGGCCTTTTGCTCACATGTTCTTTCCTGCGTTA
TCCCCTGATTCTGTGGA
